Features (pLannotate 1.2.2; 25 found; start..end, strand, type, name):
      1..23      +  promoter       SV40 promoter (fragment): SV40 enhancer and early promoter
     47..182     +  rep_origin     SV40 ori: SV40 origin of replication
    202..336     +  polyA_signal   SV40 poly(A) signal: SV40 polyadenylation signal
    338..392     -  CDS            lacI (fragment): lac repressor; lacI; The lac repressor binds to the lac operator to inhibit transcription in E. coli. This inhibition can be relieved by adding lactose or isopropyl-β-D-thiogalactopyranoside (IPTG).
    575..1163    -  rep_origin     ori: high-copy-number ColE1/pMB1/pBR322/pUC origin of replication
   1334..2194    -  CDS            AmpR: β-lactamase; bla; confers resistance to ampicillin, carbenicillin, and related antibiotics
   2195..2299    -  promoter       AmpR promoter: bla
   2330..2709    +  enhancer       CMV enhancer: human cytomegalovirus immediate early enhancer
   2711..2806    +  promoter       chicken β-actin promoter (fragment): contains a 21-bp deletion relative to the standard chicken β-actin promoter
   2806..2921    +  promoter       chicken β-actin promoter (fragment): contains a 21-bp deletion relative to the standard chicken β-actin promoter
   2922..3938    +  intron         chimeric intron: chimera between introns from chicken β-actin and rabbit β-globin
   3936..4001    +  CDS            HBB (fragment): HBB_LEPEU - Experimental evidence at protein level: Swiss-Prot protein existence level 1. Involved in oxygen transport from the lung to the various peripheral tissues. From Lepus europaeus (European hare).
   4005..4041    +  misc_feature   HIV-1 Ψ (fragment): packaging signal of human immunodeficiency virus type 1
   4044..5546    +  CDS            HIV-1 gag (sequence partly withheld): gag protein from human immunodeficiency virus 1; gag
   5339..8350    +  CDS            HIV-1 pol: pol protein from human immunodeficiency virus 1; pol
   8359..8457    +  CDS            vpr (fragment): VPR_HV19N - Protein inferred from homology: Swiss-Prot protein existence level 3. During virus entry, plays a role in the transport of the viral pre-integration (PIC) complex to the host nucleus. This function is crucial for viral infection of non-dividing macrophages. May act directly at the nuclear pore complex, by binding nucleoporins phenylalanine-glycine (FG)-repeat regions. From Human immunodeficiency virus type 1 group M subtype G (isolate 92NG083) (HIV-1).
   8444..8659    +  CDS            tat (fragment): TAT_HV1H2 - Experimental evidence at protein level: Swiss-Prot protein existence level 1. Extracellular circulating Tat can be endocytosed by surrounding uninfected cells via the binding to several surface receptors such as CD26, CXCR4, heparan sulfate proteoglycans (HSPG) or LDLR. Neurons are rarely infected, but they internalize Tat via their LDLR. Through its interaction with nuclear HATs, Tat is potentially able to control the acetylation-dependent cellular gene expression. Modulates the expression of many cellular genes involved in cell survival, proliferation or in coding for cytokines o
   8675..8770    +  CDS            vpu (fragment): VPU_HV1B1 - Experimental evidence at protein level: Swiss-Prot protein existence level 1. Enhances virion budding by targeting host CD4 and Tetherin/BST2 to proteasome degradation. Degradation of CD4 prevents any unwanted premature interactions between viral Env and its host receptor CD4 in the endoplasmic reticulum. Degradation of antiretroviral protein Tetherin/BST2 is important for virion budding, as BST2 tethers new viral particles to the host cell membrane. Mechanistically, Vpu bridges either CD4 or BST2 to BTRC, a substrate recognition subunit of the Skp1/Cullin/F-box protein E3 ubiquiti
   8924..9157    +  misc_feature   RRE: The Rev response element (RRE) of HIV-1 allows for Rev-dependent mRNA export from the nucleus to the cytoplasm.
   9534..9808    +  CDS            Rev (fragment): human immunodeficiency virus 1 (HIV-1) Rev protein; rev; enhances nuclear export of unspliced and incompletely spliced viral mRNAs
  10056..10111   +  polyA_signal   β-globin poly(A) signal: rabbit β-globin polyadenylation signal (Gil and Proudfoot, 1987)
  10496..10512   -  protein_bind   lac operator: The lac repressor binds to the lac operator to inhibit transcription in E. coli. This inhibition can be relieved by adding lactose or isopropyl-β-D-thiogalactopyranoside (IPTG). lac repressor encoded by lacI
  10520..10550   -  promoter       lac promoter: promoter for the E. coli lac operon
  10565..10586   -  protein_bind   CAP binding site: CAP binding activates transcription in the presence of cAMP. E. coli catabolite activator protein
  10599..10638   -  CDS            lacI (fragment): lac repressor; lacI; The lac repressor binds to the lac operator to inhibit transcription in E. coli. This inhibition can be relieved by adding lactose or isopropyl-β-D-thiogalactopyranoside (IPTG).
>Addgene plasmid | psPAX2-D64V Sequencing Result | analyzer sequence | sequence record 310267
GCATCTCAATTAGTCAGCAACCATAGTCCCGCCCCTAACTCCGCCCATCCCGCCCCTAACTCCGCCCAGT
TCCGCCCATTCTCCGCCCCATGGCTGACTAATTTTTTTTATTTATGCAGAGGCCGAGGCCGCCTCGGCCT
CTGAGCTATTCCAGAAGTAGTGAGGAGGCTTTTTTGGAGGCCTAGGCTTTTGCAAAAAGCTAACTTGTTT
ATTGCAGCTTATAATGGTTACAAATAAAGCAATAGCATCACAAATTTCACAAATAAAGCATTTTTTTCAC
TGCATTCTAGTTGTGGTTTGTCCAAACTCATCAATGTATCTTATCATGTCTGGATCCGCTGCATTAATGA
ATCGGCCAACGCGCGGGGAGAGGCGGTTTGCGTATTGGGCGCTCTTCCGCTTCCTCGCTCACTGACTCGC
TGCGCTCGGTCGTTCGGCTGCGGCGAGCGGTATCAGCTCACTCAAAGGCGGTAATACGGTTATCCACAGA
ATCAGGGGATAACGCAGGAAAGAACATGTGAGCAAAAGGCCAGCAAAAGGCCAGGAACCGTAAAAAGGCC
GCGTTGCTGGCGTTTTTCCATAGGCTCCGCCCCCCTGACGAGCATCACAAAAATCGACGCTCAAGTCAGA
GGTGGCGAAACCCGACAGGACTATAAAGATACCAGGCGTTTCCCCCTGGAAGCTCCCTCGTGCGCTCTCC
TGTTCCGACCCTGCCGCTTACCGGATACCTGTCCGCCTTTCTCCCTTCGGGAAGCGTGGCGCTTTCTCAT
AGCTCACGCTGTAGGTATCTCAGTTCGGTGTAGGTCGTTCGCTCCAAGCTGGGCTGTGTGCACGAACCCC
CCGTTCAGCCCGACCGCTGCGCCTTATCCGGTAACTATCGTCTTGAGTCCAACCCGGTAAGACACGACTT
ATCGCCACTGGCAGCAGCCACTGGTAACAGGATTAGCAGAGCGAGGTATGTAGGCGGTGCTACAGAGTTC
TTGAAGTGGTGGCCTAACTACGGCTACACTAGAAGAACAGTATTTGGTATCTGCGCTCTGCTGAAGCCAG
TTACCTTCGGAAAAAGAGTTGGTAGCTCTTGATCCGGCAAACAAACCACCGCTGGTAGCGGTGGTTTTTT
TGTTTGCAAGCAGCAGATTACGCGCAGAAAAAAAGGATCTCAAGAAGATCCTTTGATCTTTTCTACGGGG
TCTGACGCTCAGTGGAACGAAAACTCACGTTAAGGGATTTTGGTCATGAGATTATCAAAAAGGATCTTCA
CCTAGATCCTTTTAAATTAAAAATGAAGTTTTAAATCAATCTAAAGTATATATGAGTAAACTTGGTCTGA
CAGTTACCAATGCTTAATCAGTGAGGCACCTATCTCAGCGATCTGTCTATTTCGTTCATCCATAGTTGCC
TGACTCCCCGTCGTGTAGATAACTACGATACGGGAGGGCTTACCATCTGGCCCCAGTGCTGCAATGATAC
CGCGAGACCCACGCTCACCGGCTCCAGATTTATCAGCAATAAACCAGCCAGCCGGAAGGGCCGAGCGCAG
AAGTGGTCCTGCAACTTTATCCGCCTCCATCCAGTCTATTAATTGTTGCCGGGAAGCTAGAGTAAGTAGT
TCGCCAGTTAATAGTTTGCGCAACGTTGTTGCCATTGCTACAGGCATCGTGGTGTCACGCTCGTCGTTTG
GTATGGCTTCATTCAGCTCCGGTTCCCAACGATCAAGGCGAGTTACATGATCCCCCATGTTGTGCAAAAA
AGCGGTTAGCTCCTTCGGTCCTCCGATCGTTGTCAGAAGTAAGTTGGCCGCAGTGTTATCACTCATGGTT
ATGGCAGCACTGCATAATTCTCTTACTGTCATGCCATCCGTAAGATGCTTTTCTGTGACTGGTGAGTACT
CAACCAAGTCATTCTGAGAATAGTGTATGCGGCGACCGAGTTGCTCTTGCCCGGCGTCAATACGGGATAA
TACCGCGCCACATAGCAGAACTTTAAAAGTGCTCATCATTGGAAAACGTTCTTCGGGGCGAAAACTCTCA
AGGATCTTACCGCTGTTGAGATCCAGTTCGATGTAACCCACTCGTGCACCCAACTGATCTTCAGCATCTT
TTACTTTCACCAGCGTTTCTGGGTGAGCAAAAACAGGAAGGCAAAATGCCGCAAAAAAGGGAATAAGGGC
GACACGGAAATGTTGAATACTCATACTCTTCCTTTTTCAATATTATTGAAGCATTTATCAGGGTTATTGT
CTCATGAGCGGATACATATTTGAATGTATTTAGAAAAATAAACAAATAGGGGTTCCGCGCACATTTCCCC
GAAAAGTGCCACCTGGGTCGACATTGATTATTGACTAGTTATTAATAGTAATCAATTACGGGGTCATTAG
TTCATAGCCCATATATGGAGTTCCGCGTTACATAACTTACGGTAAATGGCCCGCCTGGCTGACCGCCCAA
CGACCCCCGCCCATTGACGTCAATAATGACGTATGTTCCCATAGTAACGCCAATAGGGACTTTCCATTGA
CGTCAATGGGTGGAGTATTTACGGTAAACTGCCCACTTGGCAGTACATCAAGTGTATCATATGCCAAGTA
CGCCCCCTATTGACGTCAATGACGGTAAATGGCCCGCCTGGCATTATGCCCAGTACATGACCTTATGGGA
CTTTCCTACTTGGCAGTACATCTACGTATTAGTCATCGCTATTACCATGGTCGAGGTGAGCCCCACGTTC
TGCTTCACTCTCCCCATCTCCCCCCCCTCCCCACCCCCAATTTTGTATTTATTTATTTTTTAATTATTTT
GTGCAGGGCGAGGCGGAGAGGTGCGGCGGCAGCCAATCAGAGCGGCGCGCTCCGAAAGTTTCCTTTTATG
GCGAGGCGGCGGCGGCGGCGGCCCTATAAAAAGCGAAGCGCGCGGCGGGCGGGAGTCGCTGCGCGCTGCC
TTCGCCCCGTGCCCCGCTCCGCCGCCGCCTCGCGCCGCCCGCCCCGGCTCTGACTGACCGCGTTACTCCC
ACAGGTGAGCGGGCGGGACGGCCCTTCTCCTCCGGGCTGTAATTAGCGCTTGGTTTAATGACGGCTTGTT
TCTTTTCTGTGGCTGCGTGAAAGCCTTGAGGGGCTCCGGGAGGGCCCTTTGTGCGGGGGGAGCGGCTCGG
GGGGTGCGTGCGTGTGTGTGTGCGTGGGGAGCGCCGCGTGCGGCTCCGCGCTGCCCGGCGGCTGTGAGCG
CTGCGGGCGCGGCGCGGGGCTTTGTGCGCTCCGCAGTGTGCGCGAGGGGAGCGCGGCCGGGGGCGGTGCC
CCGCGGTGCGGGGGGGGCTGCGAGGGGAACAAAGGCTGCGTGCGGGGTGTGTGCGTGGGGGGGTGAGCAG
GGGGTGTGGGCGCGTCGGTCGGGCTGCAACCCCCCCTGCACCCCCCTCCCCGAGTTGCTGAGCACGGCCC
GGCTTCGGGTGCGGGGCTCCGTACGGGGCGTGGCGCGGGGCTCGCCGTGCCGGGCGGGGGGTGGCGGCAG
GTGGGGGTGCCGGGCGGGGCGGGGCCGCCTCGGGCCGGGGAGGGCTCGGGGGAGGGGCGCGGCGGCCCCC
GGAGCGCCGGCGGCTGTCGAGGCGCGGCGAGCCGCAGCCATTGCCTTTTATGGTAATCGTGCGAGAGGGC
GCAGGGACTTCCTTTGTCCCAAATCTGTGCGGAGCCGAAATCTGGGAGGCGCCGCCGCACCCCCTCTAGC
GGGCGCGGGGCGAAGCGGTGCGGCGCCGGCAGGAAGGAAATGGGCGGGGAGGGCCTTCGTGCGTCGCCGC
GCCGCCGTCCCCTTCTCCCTCTCCAGCCTCGGGGCTGTCCGCGGGGGGACGGCTGCCTTCGGGGGGGACG
GGGCAGGGCGGGGTTCGGCTTCTGGCGTGTGACCGGCGGCTCTAGAGCCTCTGCTAACCATGTTCATGCC
TTCTTCTTTTTCCTACAGCTCCTGGGCAACGTGCTGGTTATTGTGCTGTCTCATCATTTTGGCAAAGAAT
TCGGGCCGCGTTGACGCGCACGGCAAGAGGCGAGGGGCGGCGACTGGTGAGAGATGGGTGCGAGAGCGTC
AGTATTAAGCGGGGGAGAATTAGATCGATGGGAAAAAATTCGGTTAAGGCCAGGGGGAAAGAAAAAATAT
AAATTAAAACATATAGTATGGGCAAGCAGGGAGCTAGAACGATTCGCAGTTAATCCTGGCCTGTTAGAAA
CATCAGAAGGCTGTAGACAAATACTGGGACAGCTACAACCATCCCTTCAGACAGGATCAGAAGAACTTAG
ATCATTATATAATACAGTAGCAACCCTCTATTGTGTGCATCAAAGGATAGAGATAAAAGACACCAAGGAA
GCTTTAGACAAGATAGAGGAAGAGCAAAACAAAAGTAAGAAAAAAGCACAGCAAGCAGCAGCTGACACAG
GACACAGCAATCAGGTCAGCCAAAATTACCCTATAGTGCAGAACATCCAGGGGCAAATGGTACATCAGGC
CATATCACCTAGAACTTTAAATGCATGGGTAAAAGTAGTAGAAGAGAAGGCTTTCAGCCCAGAAGTGATA
CCCATGTTTTCAGCATTATCAGAAGGAGCCACCCCACAAGATTTAAACACCATGCTAAACACAGTGGGGG
GACATCAAGCAGCCATGCAAATGTTAAAAGAGACCATCAATGAGGAAGCTGCAGAATGGGATAGAGTGCA
TCCAGTGCATGCAGGGCCTATTGCACCAGGCCAGATGAGAGAACCAAGGGGAAGTGACATAGCAGGAACT
ACTAGTACCCTTCAGGAACAAATAGGATGGATGACACATAATCCACCTATCCCAGTAGGAGAAATCTATA
AAAGATGGATAATCCTGGGATTAAATAAAATAGTAAGAATGTATAGCCCT
[222 nt withheld, positions 4881-5102]
GGGGGACCCGGCCATAAAGCAAGAGTTTTGGCTGAAGCAATGAGCCAAGTAACAAATCCAGCTACCATAA
TGATACAGAAAGGCAATTTTAGGAACCAAAGAAAGACTGTTAAGTGTTTCAATTGTGGCAAAGAAGGGCA
CATAGCCAAAAATTGCAGGGCCCCTAGGAAAAAGGGCTGTTGGAAATGTGGAAAGGAAGGACACCAAATG
AAAGATTGTACTGAGAGACAGGCTAATTTTTTAGGGAAGATCTGGCCTTCCCACAAGGGAAGGCCAGGGA
ATTTTCTTCAGAGCAGACCAGAGCCAACAGCCCCACCAGAAGAGAGCTTCAGGTTTGGGGAAGAGACAAC
AACTCCCTCTCAGAAGCAGGAGCCGATAGACAAGGAACTGTATCCTTTAGCTTCCCTCAGATCACTCTTT
GGCAGCGACCCCTCGTCACAATAAAGATAGGGGGGCAATTAAAGGAAGCTCTATTAGATACAGGAGCAGA
TGATACAGTATTAGAAGAAATGAATTTGCCAGGAAGATGGAAACCAAAAATGATAGGGGGAATTGGAGGT
TTTATCAAAGTAAGACAGTATGATCAGATACTCATAGAAATCTGCGGACATAAAGCTATAGGTACAGTAT
TAGTAGGACCTACACCTGTCAACATAATTGGAAGAAATCTGTTGACTCAGATTGGCTGCACTTTAAATTT
TCCCATTAGTCCTATTGAGACTGTACCAGTAAAATTAAAGCCAGGAATGGATGGCCCAAAAGTTAAACAA
TGGCCATTGACAGAAGAAAAAATAAAAGCATTAGTAGAAATTTGTACAGAAATGGAAAAGGAAGGAAAAA
TTTCAAAAATTGGGCCTGAAAATCCATACAATACTCCAGTATTTGCCATAAAGAAAAAAGACAGTACTAA
ATGGAGAAAATTAGTAGATTTCAGAGAACTTAATAAGAGAACTCAAGATTTCTGGGAAGTTCAATTAGGA
ATACCACATCCTGCAGGGTTAAAACAGAAAAAATCAGTAACAGTACTGGATGTGGGCGATGCATATTTTT
CAGTTCCCTTAGATAAAGACTTCAGGAAGTATACTGCATTTACCATACCTAGTATAAACAATGAGACACC
AGGGATTAGATATCAGTACAATGTGCTTCCACAGGGATGGAAAGGATCACCAGCAATATTCCAGTGTAGC
ATGACAAAAATCTTAGAGCCTTTTAGAAAACAAAATCCAGACATAGTCATCTATCAATACATGGATGATT
TGTATGTAGGATCTGACTTAGAAATAGGGCAGCATAGAACAAAAATAGAGGAACTGAGACAACATCTGTT
GAGGTGGGGATTTACCACACCAGACAAAAAACATCAGAAAGAACCTCCATTCCTTTGGATGGGTTATGAA
CTCCATCCTGATAAATGGACAGTACAGCCTATAGTGCTGCCAGAAAAGGACAGCTGGACTGTCAATGACA
TACAGAAATTAGTGGGAAAATTGAATTGGGCAAGTCAGATTTATGCAGGGATTAAAGTAAGGCAATTATG
TAAACTTCTTAGGGGAACCAAAGCACTAACAGAAGTAGTACCACTAACAGAAGAAGCAGAGCTAGAACTG
GCAGAAAACAGGGAGATTCTAAAAGAACCGGTACATGGAGTGTATTATGACCCATCAAAAGACTTAATAG
CAGAAATACAGAAGCAGGGGCAAGGCCAATGGACATATCAAATTTATCAAGAGCCATTTAAAAATCTGAA
AACAGGAAAGTATGCAAGAATGAAGGGTGCCCACACTAATGATGTGAAACAATTAACAGAGGCAGTACAA
AAAATAGCCACAGAAAGCATAGTAATATGGGGAAAGACTCCTAAATTTAAATTACCCATACAAAAGGAAA
CATGGGAAGCATGGTGGACAGAGTATTGGCAAGCCACCTGGATTCCTGAGTGGGAGTTTGTCAATACCCC
TCCCTTAGTGAAGTTATGGTACCAGTTAGAGAAAGAACCCATAATAGGAGCAGAAACTTTCTATGTAGAT
GGGGCAGCCAATAGGGAAACTAAATTAGGAAAAGCAGGATATGTAACTGACAGAGGAAGACAAAAAGTTG
TCCCCCTAACGGACACAACAAATCAGAAGACTGAGTTACAAGCAATTCATCTAGCTTTGCAGGATTCGGG
ATTAGAAGTAAACATAGTGACAGACTCACAATATGCATTGGGAATCATTCAAGCACAACCAGATAAGAGT
GAATCAGAGTTAGTCAGTCAAATAATAGAGCAGTTAATAAAAAAGGAAAAAGTCTACCTGGCATGGGTAC
CAGCACACAAAGGAATTGGAGGAAATGAACAAGTAGATAAATTGGTCAGTGCTGGAATCAGGAAAGTACT
ATTTTTAGATGGAATAGATAAGGCCCAAGAAGAACATGAGAAATATCACAGTAATTGGAGAGCAATGGCT
AGTGATTTTAACCTACCACCTGTAGTAGCAAAAGAAATAGTAGCCAGCTGTGATAAATGTCAGCTAAAAG
GGGAAGCCATGCATGGACAAGTAGACTGTAGCCCAGGAATATGGCAGCTAGTTTGTACACATTTAGAAGG
AAAAGTTATCTTGGTAGCAGTTCATGTAGCCAGTGGATATATAGAAGCAGAAGTAATTCCAGCAGAGACA
GGGCAAGAAACAGCATACTTCCTCTTAAAATTAGCAGGAAGATGGCCAGTAAAAACAGTACATACAGACA
ATGGCAGCAATTTCACCAGTACTACAGTTAAGGCCGCCTGTTGGTGGGCGGGGATCAAGCAGGAATTTGG
CATTCCCTACAATCCCCAAAGTCAAGGAGTAATAGAATCTATGAATAAAGAATTAAAGAAAATTATAGGA
CAGGTAAGAGATCAGGCTGAACATCTTAAGACAGCAGTACAAATGGCAGTATTCATCCACAATTTTAAAA
GAAAAGGGGGGATTGGGGGGTACAGTGCAGGGGAAAGAATAGTAGACATAATAGCAACAGACATACAAAC
TAAAGAATTACAAAAACAAATTACAAAAATTCAAAATTTTCGGGTTTATTACAGGGACAGCAGAGATCCA
GTTTGGAAAGGACCAGCAAAGCTCCTCTGGAAAGGTGAAGGGGCAGTAGTAATACAAGATAATAGTGACA
TAAAAGTAGTGCCAAGAAGAAAAGCAAAGATCATCAGGGATTATGGAAAACAGATGGCAGGTGATGATTG
TGTGGCAAGTAGACAGGATGAGGATTAACACATGGAATTCTGCAACAACTGCTGTTTATCCATTTCAGAA
TTGGGTGTCGACATAGCAGAATAGGCGTTACTCGACAGAGGAGAGCAAGAAATGGAGCCAGTAGATCCTA
GACTAGAGCCCTGGAAGCATCCAGGAAGTCAGCCTAAAACTGCTTGTACCAATTGCTATTGTAAAAAGTG
TTGCTTTCATTGCCAAGTTTGTTTCATGACAAAAGCCTTAGGCATCTCCTATGGCAGGAAGAAGCGGAGA
CAGCGACGAAGAGCTCATCAGAACAGTCAGACTCATCAAGCTTCTCTATCAAAGCAGTAAGTAGTACATG
TAATGCAACCTATAATAGTAGCAATAGTAGCATTAGTAGTAGCAATAATAATAGCAATAGTTGTGTGGTC
CATAGTAATCATAGAATATAGGAAAATGGCCGCTGATCTTCAGACCTGGAGGAGGAGATATGAGGGACAA
TTGGAGAAGTGAATTATATAAATATAAAGTAGTAAAAATTGAACCATTAGGAGTAGCACCCACCAAGGCA
AAGAGAAGAGTGGTGCAGAGAGAAAAAAGAGCAGTGGGAATAGGAGCTTTGTTCCTTGGGTTCTTGGGAG
CAGCAGGAAGCACTATGGGCGCAGCGTCAATGACGCTGACGGTACAGGCCAGACAATTATTGTCTGGTAT
AGTGCAGCAGCAGAACAATTTGCTGAGGGCTATTGAGGCGCAACAGCATCTGTTGCAACTCACAGTCTGG
GGCATCAAGCAGCTCCAGGCAAGAATCCTGGCTGTGGAAAGATACCTAAAGGATCAACAGCTCCTGGGGA
TTTGGGGTTGCTCTGGAAAACTCATTTGCACCACTGCTGTGCCTTGGAATGCTAGTTGGAGTAATAAATC
TCTGGAACAGATTTGGAATCACACGACCTGGATGGAGTGGGACAGAGAAATTAACAATTACACAAGCTTA
ATACACTCCTTAATTGAAGAATCGCAAAACCAGCAAGAAAAGAATGAACAAGAATTATTGGAATTAGATA
AATGGGCAAGTTTGTGGAATTGGTTTAACATAACAAATTGGCTGTGGTATATAAAATTATTCATAATGAT
AGTAGGAGGCTTGGTAGGTTTAAGAATAGTTTTTGCTGTACTTTCTATAGTGAATAGAGTTAGGCAGGGA
TATTCACCATTATCGTTTCAGACCCACCTCCCAACCCCGAGGGGACCCGACAGGCCCGAAGGAATAGAAG
AAGAAGGTGGAGAGAGAGACAGAGACAGATCCATTCGATTAGTGAACGGATCCTTGGCACTTATCTGGGA
CGATCTGCGGAGCCTGTGCCTCTTCAGCTACCACCGCTTGAGAGACTTACTCTTGATTGTAACGAGGATT
GTGGAACTTCTGGGACGCAGGGGGTGGGAAGCCCTCAAATATTGGTGGAATCTCCTACAATATTGGAGTC
AGGAGCTAAAGAATAGTGCTGTTAGCTTGCTCAATGCCACAGCCATAGCAGTAGCTGAGGGGACAGATAG
GGTTATAGAAGTAGTACAAGGAGCTTGTAGAGCTATTCGCCACATACCTAGAAGAATAAGACAGGGCTTG
GAAAGGATTTTGCTATAAGCTCGAAACAACCGGTACCTCTAGAACTATAGCTAGCAGATCTTTTTCCCTC
TGCCAAAAATTATGGGGACATCATGAAGCCCCTTGAGCATCTGACTTCTGGCTAATAAAGGAAATTTATT
TTCATTGCAATAGTGTGTTGGAATTTTTTGTGTCTCTCACTCGGAAGGACATATGGGAGGGCAAATCATT
TAAAACATCAGAATGAGTATTTGGTTTAGAGTTTGGCAACATATGCCCATATGCTGGCTGCCATGAACAA
AGGTTGGCTATAAAGAGGTCATCAGTATATGAAACAGCCCCCTGCTGTCCATTCCTTATTCCATAGAAAA
GCCTTGACTTGAGGTTAGATTTTTTTTATATTTTGTTTTGTGTTATTTTTTTCTTTAACATCCCTAAAAT
TTTCCTTACATGTTTTACTAGCCAGATTTTTCCTCCTCTCCTGACTACTCCCAGTCATAGCTGTCCCTCT
TCTCTTATGGAGATCCCTCGACCTGCAGCCCAAGCTTGGCGTAATCATGGTCATAGCTGTTTCCTGTGTG
AAATTGTTATCCGCTCACAATTCCACACAACATACGAGCCGGAAGCATAAAGTGTAAAGCCTGGGGTGCC
TAATGAGTGAGCTAACTCACATTAATTGCGTTGCGCTCACTGCCCGCTTTCCAGTCGGGAAACCTGTCGT
GCCAGCGGATCC
